Addgene plasmid #54618: dKeima-Red-N1
Purpose: (Empty Backbone) Localization: N1 Cloning Vector, Excitation: 440, Emission: 616
Depositing lab: Michael Davidson. Depositing organization: Florida State University, Tallahassee.
Backbone
  Vector backbone: mKeima-Red-N1
  Backbone size (bp): 4750
  Vector type: Mammalian Expression
  Selectable markers: Neomycin (select with G418)
  Tag / fusion protein: mKeima-Red (C terminal on backbone)
Growth in bacteria
  Bacterial resistance: Kanamycin, 50 μg/mL
  Growth temperature: 37°C
  Growth strain: DH5alpha
  Copy number: High Copy
Gene/Insert
  Gene/Insert name: None
  Tag / fusion protein: mKeima-Red (C terminal on backbone)
Terms and licenses: Academic/Nonprofit Terms; Industry Terms: Not Available to Industry
Depositor comments: . Excitation = 440; Emission = 616
How to cite: dKeima-Red-N1 was a gift from Michael Davidson (Addgene plasmid # 54618 ; http://n2t.net/addgene:54618 ; RRID:Addgene_54618)
