[The description below was written by a language model from this plasmid's Addgene catalogue record.]
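Description:
dKeima-Red-N1 is an empty mammalian expression backbone of about 4.75 kb, built for tagging a protein of interest with a Keima-Red fluorescent protein. The "N1" designation indicates the cloning arrangement: a gene is inserted upstream of the fluorescent protein coding sequence, so that the fluorescent protein ends up fused to the C terminus of the inserted protein. As deposited, the plasmid carries no insert. The record lists the backbone as mKeima-Red-N1 and names the tag as mKeima-Red, whereas the plasmid name begins with "dKeima", which would normally denote the dimeric form of Keima. The catalogue fields do not resolve this discrepancy, so which variant is present should be confirmed from the sequence.

Keima-type proteins are notable for a very large Stokes shift, and the recorded spectral values reflect this, with excitation at 440 nm and emission at 616 nm. This property allows red emission to be collected after blue-violet excitation, which is useful in multicolour imaging alongside other fluorophores excited at the same wavelength. The plasmid is maintained in E. coli at high copy number under kanamycin selection, and it carries a neomycin resistance marker so that stably transfected mammalian cells can be selected with G418. The promoter driving expression, the origins of replication and the polyadenylation signals are not stated in the record, and no feature table was supplied. The construct is typically used to generate fusion proteins for localization studies by fluorescence microscopy in mammalian cells.
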