>Addgene plasmid #54618 | dKeima-Red-N1 | addgene partial sequence | sequence record 90552 | CMV-F 5'-CGCAAATGGGCGGTAGGCGTG-3'
GTGAACCGTCAGATCCGCTAGCGCTACCGGACTCAGATCTCGAGCTCAAGCTTCGAATTCTGCAGTCGAC
GGTACCGCGGGCCCGGGATCCACCGGTCGCCACCATGGTGAGTGTGATCGCTAAACAAATGACCTACAAG
GTTTATATGTCAGGCACGGTCAATGGACACTACTTTGAGGTCGAAGGCGATGGAAAAGGAAAGCCTTACG
AGGGAGAGCAGACAGTAAAGCTCACTGTCACCAAGGGTGGACCTCTGCCATTTGCTTGGGATATATTATC
ACCACTGTTTCAGTACGGAAGCATACCATTCACCAAGTACCCTGAAGACATCCCTGATTATGTAAAGCAG
TCATTCCCTGAGGGATATACATGGGAGAGGACCATGAACTTTGAAGATGGTGCAGTGTGTACTGTCAGCA
ATGATTCCAGCATCCAAGGCAACTGTTTCATCTACAATGTCAAAATCTCTGGTACGAACTTTCCTCCCAA
TGGACCTGTTATGCAGAAGAAGACACAGGGCTGGGAACCCAGCACTGAGCGTCTCTTTGCACGAGATGGA
ATGCTGATAGGAAACGATTATATGGCTCTGAAGTTGGAAGGAGGTGGTCACTATTTGTGTGAATTTAAAT
CTACTTACAAGGCAAAGAAGCCTGTGAGGATGCCAGGGTATCACTATATTGACCGCAAACTGGATGTAAC
CAGTCACAACAGGGATTACACATCTGTTGAGCAGTGTGAAATAGCCATTGCACGCCACTTTTTGCTCGGT
TAAGCGGCCGCGACTCTAGATCATAATCAGCCATACCACATTTGTAGAGGTT
